Addgene plasmid #24872: human p53-(310-360)
Depositing lab: Cheryl Arrowsmith. Depositing organization: University Health Network. Publication: Latent and active p53 are identical in conformation. Ayed A, Mulder FA, Yi GS, Lu Y, Kay LE, Arrowsmith CH. Nat Struct Biol. 2001 Sep . 8(9):756-60. 10.1038/nsb0901-756 PubMed 11524676.
Backbone
  Vector backbone: pET15b
  Backbone manufacturer: Novagen
  Backbone size w/o insert (bp): 5700
  Vector type: Bacterial Expression
Growth in bacteria
  Bacterial resistance: Ampicillin, 100 μg/mL
  Growth temperature: 37°C
  Growth strain: DH5alpha
  Copy number: High Copy
Gene/Insert
  Gene/Insert name: p53
  Species: H. sapiens (human)
  Insert size (bp): 150
  Mutation: Contains only the dimeric oligomerization domain (aa310-360).
  Entrez Gene: TP53 (a.k.a. BCC7, BMFS5, LFS1, P53, TRP53)
  Tag / fusion protein: His (N terminal on insert)
  Cloning method: Restriction Enzyme; 5′ cloning site NdeI (not destroyed); 3′ cloning site BamHI (not destroyed)
  Sequencing primers: 5′ T7
Terms and licenses: Academic/Nonprofit Terms; Industry Terms: Not Available to Industry
Depositor comments: E.Coli strain for epression: BL21DE3-pLysS. p53 proteins are expressed better and more stable at low temperature.
How to cite: human p53-(310-360) was a gift from Cheryl Arrowsmith (Addgene plasmid # 24872 ; http://n2t.net/addgene:24872 ; RRID:Addgene_24872)
