[The description below was written by a language model from this plasmid's Addgene catalogue record.]
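Description:
Human p53-(310-360) is a bacterial expression plasmid built on the Novagen pET15b backbone (about 5.7 kb without insert) that produces a short fragment of the human tumour suppressor p53 (TP53). It is selected with ampicillin and is recorded as high copy number. It is maintained in a standard cloning strain, DH5alpha. No feature table accompanies the record, so the details of the backbone elements come only from the named vector. pET15b is a T7-based system in which the coding sequence is transcribed by T7 RNA polymerase, which fits the listing of a T7 primer for sequencing and the depositor's note that expression is carried out in a BL21(DE3) pLysS strain, a host that supplies inducible T7 polymerase.

The insert is roughly 150 bp and encodes only residues 310 to 360 of p53, the oligomerization domain, which the record describes as dimeric. It was cloned between the NdeI and BamHI sites, both of which remain intact, placing the fragment in frame behind an N-terminal His tag that allows metal-affinity purification of the recombinant peptide. The depositor comments that p53 proteins express better and are more stable at low temperature.

The construct is suited to producing purified, isolated oligomerization domain for biophysical and structural work. The associated publication compared the conformation of latent and active forms of p53, so this fragment probably served as one of a set of domain constructs in that analysis, although the record does not spell out its specific role.
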