>Addgene plasmid #24872 | human p53-(310-360) | addgene partial sequence | sequence record 30816 | 24872 with T7
AATATTTTGTTTACTTTAAGAAGGAGATATACCATGGGCAGCAGCCATCATCATCATCATCACAGCAGCG
GCCTGGTGCCGCGCGGCAGCCATATGAACAACACCAGCTCCTCTCCCCAGCCAAAGAAGAAACCACTGGA
TGGAGAATATTTCACCCTTCAGATCCGTGGGCGTGAGCGCTTCGAGATGTTCCGAGAGCTGAATGAGGCC
TTGGAACTCAAGGATGCCCAGGCTGGGAAGGAGCCAGGGTGAGGATCCGGCTGCTAACAAAGCCCGAAAG
GAAGCTGAGTTGGCTGCTGCCACCGCTGAGCAATAACTAGCATAACCCCTTGGGGCCTCTAAACGGGTCT
TGAGGGGTTTTTTGCTGAAAGGAGGAACTATATCCGGATATCCCGCAAGAGGCCCGGCAGTACCGGCATA
ACCAAGCCTATGCCTACAGCATCCAGGGTGACGGTGCCGAGGATGACGATGAGCGCATTGTTAGATTTCA
TACACGGTGCCTGACTGCGTTAGCAATTTAACTGTGATAAACTACCGCATTAAAGCTTATCGATGATAAG
CTGTCAAACATGAGAATTCTTGAAGACGAAAGGGCCTCGTGATACGCCTATTTTTATAGGTTAATGTCAT
GATAATAATGGTTTCTTAGACGTCAGGTGGCACTTTTCGGGGAAATGTGCGCGGAACCCCTATTTGTTTA
TTTTTCTAAATACATTCAAATATGTATCCGCTCATGAGACAATAACCCTGATAAATGCTTCAATAATATT
GAAAAAAGGAAGAGTATGAGTATTCAACATTTCCGTGTCGCCCTTATTCCCTTTTTTGCGGCATTTTGCC
TTCCTGTTTTTGCTCACCCAGAAACGCTGGTGAAAAGTAAAAGATGCTGAAGATCAGTTGGGTGCACGAG
TGGGTTACATCGAAACTGGATCTCAACAGCGGTAAGATCCTTGA
